Addgene plasmid #44540: pPK610
Depositing lab: Michael Grunstein. Depositing organization: University of California, Los Angeles (UCLA). Publication: Extremely conserved histone H4 N terminus is dispensable for growth but essential for repressing the silent mating loci in yeast. Kayne PS, Kim UJ, Han M, Mullen JR, Yoshizaki F, Grunstein M. Cell. 1988 Oct 7;55(1):27-39. 10.1016/0092-8674(88)90006-2 PubMed 3048701.
Backbone
  Vector backbone: pUK499
  Vector type: Yeast Expression
Growth in bacteria
  Bacterial resistance: Ampicillin, 100 μg/mL
  Growth temperature: 37°C
  Growth strain: XL1 Blue
  Copy number: Unknown
Gene/Insert
  Gene/Insert name: hhf2
  Mutation: del (85-86)
  Cloning method: Restriction Enzyme; 5′ cloning site BamH I (unknown if destroyed); 3′ cloning site HindIII (unknown if destroyed)
  Sequencing primers: 5′ CCTACATCTTGTTCAAAAGAGTAGC
Terms and licenses: Academic/Nonprofit Terms; Industry Terms: Not Available to Industry
How to cite: pPK610 was a gift from Michael Grunstein (Addgene plasmid # 44540 ; http://n2t.net/addgene:44540 ; RRID:Addgene_44540)
