[The description below was written by a language model from this plasmid's Addgene catalogue record.]
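Description:
pPK610 is a yeast expression plasmid built on the pUK499 backbone and carrying a mutant allele of hhf2, one of the two Saccharomyces cerevisiae genes that encode histone H4. The insert was placed by restriction cloning between a BamHI site at the 5′ end and a HindIII site at the 3′ end; the record does not say whether either site survived cloning. The allele is described as "del (85-86)", a small deletion at positions 85–86. The record does not state whether this numbering refers to amino-acid residues or nucleotides, although residue numbering is the more likely reading.

In bacteria the plasmid is selected with ampicillin, and its copy number is listed as unknown. Several features central to its behaviour in yeast are not recorded: the yeast selectable marker, the yeast replication or segregation elements (centromeric, 2μ or integrating), and the promoter driving hhf2. It is therefore unclear from the entry whether the gene is expressed from its native regulatory sequences or from a heterologous promoter. No feature table or annotated sequence accompanies the entry, so these elements cannot be inferred.

The plasmid comes from a study using deletion mutants of histone H4 to ask which parts of this highly conserved protein are needed for yeast growth and which for repression of the silent mating loci. Within that framework, pPK610 would serve as one member of a mutant series, introduced into yeast to supply an altered H4 and allow its effects on viability and silencing to be assessed.
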