>Addgene plasmid #44540 | pPK610 | addgene partial sequence | sequence record 64140 | yHHF2pro-F 5'-CCTACATCTTGTTCAAAAGAGTAGC-3'
AGAAAGATTCTAAGAGATAACATTCAAGGTATCACTAAGCCAGCTATCAGAAGATTAGCTAGAAGAGGTG
GTGTCAAGCGTATTTCTGGTTTGATCTACGAAGAAGTCAGAGCCGTCTTGAAATCCTTCTTGGAATCCGT
CATCAGGGACTCTGTTACTTACACTGAACACGCCAAGAGAAAGACTGTTACTTCTTTGGTTTATGCTTTG
AAGAGACAAGGTAGAACCTTATATGGTTTCGGTGGTTAAACAATCGGTGGTTNAACAATCGGTGTTTGAA
ATTATTTTCATGCCTTTCAAAAAATAAAATAACGATCATTCTATTGGGAATATAATAGAACCTTATGTAT
GCATTTTTCGGTTTTTTATTATTTCATGTACTATATATATTAAAAATAAGTCTCAATAAAAGAAACTAGT
TTCCGAACTGTCTTAGATAGTCTTCCCTTATGTGCTCCTCCATTTCATTGCCGTTGAGTGCTTCGACGTG
GCGTTCGTGTCCCCTCTGTTGGTTAAGCAGATTTACCCAAATATTTACGCAGAAACCCATGGAATCCTCA
ATTTCACGCTTTTTCTTGGGACATCTGCACCTGCAGCCACACCCAAATTCCCTTCCCTCGTCGTAGGCCG
CGTTTTTACGTTTGAATTTTGAGTCACTGGCTAAGTAGGAGAATTCTTGAAGACGAAAGGGCCTCGTGAT
ACGCCTAT
